>Addgene plasmid #84392 | pENTR CMVie-Lifeact-mCardinal L1-R5 | addgene full sequence | sequence record 169693 | Addgene NGS Result
CTTTCCTGCGTTATCCCCTGATTCTGTGGATAACCGTATTACCGCCTTTGAGTGAGCTGATACCGCTCGC
CGCAGCCGAACGACCGAGCGCAGCGAGTCAGTGAGCGAGGAAGCGGAAGAGCGCCCAATACGCAAACCGC
CTCTCCCCGCGCGTTGGCCGATTCATTAATGCAGCTGGCACGACAGGTTTCCCGACTGGAAAGCGGGCAG
TGAGCGCAACGCAATTAATACGCGTACCGCTAGCCAGGAAGAGTTTGTAGAAACGCAAAAAGGCCATCCG
TCAGGATGGCCTTCTGCTTAGTTTGATGCCTGGCAGTTTATGGCGGGCGTCCTGCCCGCCACCCTCCGGG
CCGTTGCTTCACAACGTTCAAATCCGCTCCCGGCGGATTTGTCCTACTCAGGAGAGCGTTCACCGACAAA
CAACAGATAAAACGAAAGGCCCAGTCTTCCGACTGAGCCTTTCGTTTTATTTGATGCCTGGCAGTTCCCT
ACTCTCGCGTTAACGCTAGCATGGATGTTTTCCCAGTCACGACGTTGTAAAACGACGGCCAGTCTTAAGC
TCGGGCCCCAAATAATGATTTTATTTTGACTGATAGTGACCTGTTCGTTGCAACAAATTGATGAGCAATG
CTTTTTTATAATGCCAACTTTGTACAAAAAAGCAGGCTGGAGACCCAAGCTTGGTACCGAGCTCGGATCC
ACTAGTATTATGCCCAGTACATGACCTTATGGGACTTTCCTACTTGGCAGTACATCTACGTATTAGTCAT
CGCTATTACCATGGTGATGCGGTTTTGGCAGTACATCAATGGGCGTGGATAGCGGTTTGACTCACGGGGA
TTTCCAAGTCTCCACCCCATTGACGTCAATGGGAGTTTGTTTTGGCACCAAAATCAACGGGACTTTCCAA
AATGTCGTAACAACTCCGCCCCATTGACGCAAATGGGCGGTAGGCGTGTACGGTGGGAGGTTTATATAAG
CAGAGCTCGTTTAGTGAACCGTCAGATCGCCTGGAGACGCCATCCACGCTGTTTTGACCTCCATAGAAGA
TTCTAGAGCTAGCGCCACCATGGGCGTGGCCGACTTGATCAAGAAGTTCGAGTCCATCTCCAAGGAGGAG
GGGGATCCACCGGTCGCCACC
[732 nt withheld, positions 1142-1873]
TAAGCGGCCGCGACTCTAGAATTCTGCAGATATCCATCACACTGGCGGCCGCTCGAGCATGCATCTAGAG
GACAACTTTGTATACAAAAGTTGAACGAGAAACGTAAAATGATATAAATATCAATATATTAAATTAGATT
TTGCATAAAAAACAGACTACATAATACTGTAAAACACAACATATCCAGTCACTATGAATCAACTACTTAG
ATGGTATTAGTGACCTGTACTGCAGGGCGGCCGCGATATCCCCTATAGTGAGTCGTATTACATGGTCATA
GCTGTTTCCTGGCAGCTCTGGCCCGTGTCTCAAAATCTCTGATGTTACATTGCACAAGATAAAAATATAT
CATCATGAACAATAAAACTGTCTGCTTACATAAACAGTAATACAAGGGGTGTTATGAGCCATATTCAACG
GGAAACGTCGAGGCCGCGATTAAATTCCAACATGGATGCTGATTTATATGGGTATAAATGGGCTCGCGAT
AATGTCGGGCAATCAGGTGCGACAATCTATCGCTTGTATGGGAAGCCCGATGCGCCAGAGTTGTTTCTGA
AACATGGCAAAGGTAGCGTTGCCAATGATGTTACAGATGAGATGGTCAGACTAAACTGGCTGACGGAATT
TATGCCTCTTCCGACCATCAAGCATTTTATCCGTACTCCTGATGATGCATGGTTACTCACCACTGCGATC
CCCGGAAAAACAGCATTCCAGGTATTAGAAGAATATCCTGATTCAGGTGAAAATATTGTTGATGCGCTGG
CAGTGTTCCTGCGCCGGTTGCATTCGATTCCTGTTTGTAATTGTCCTTTTAACAGCGATCGCGTATTTCG
TCTCGCTCAGGCGCAATCACGAATGAATAACGGTTTGGTTGATGCGAGTGATTTTGATGACGAGCGTAAT
GGCTGGCCTGTTGAACAAGTCTGGAAAGAAATGCATAAACTTTTGCCATTCTCACCGGATTCAGTCGTCA
CTCATGGTGATTTCTCACTTGATAACCTTATTTTTGACGAGGGGAAATTAATAGGTTGTATTGATGTTGG
ACGAGTCGGAATCGCAGACCGATACCAGGATCTTGCCATCCTATGGAACTGCCTCGGTGAGTTTTCTCCT
TCATTACAGAAACGGCTTTTTCAAAAATATGGTATTGATAATCCTGATATGAATAAATTGCAGTTTCATT
TGATGCTCGATGAGTTTTTCTAATCAGAATTGGTTAATTGGTTGTAACACTGGCAGAGCATTACGCTGAC
TTGACGGGACGGCGCAAGCTCATGACCAAAATCCCTTAACGTGAGTTACGCGTCGTTCCACTGAGCGTCA
GACCCCGTAGAAAAGATCAAAGGATCTTCTTGAGATCCTTTTTTTCTGCGCGTAATCTGCTGCTTGCAAA
CAAAAAAACCACCGCTACCAGCGGTGGTTTGTTTGCCGGATCAAGAGCTACCAACTCTTTTTCCGAAGGT
AACTGGCTTCAGCAGAGCGCAGATACCAAATACTGTTCTTCTAGTGTAGCCGTAGTTAGGCCACCACTTC
AAGAACTCTGTAGCACCGCCTACATACCTCGCTCTGCTAATCCTGTTACCAGTGGCTGCTGCCAGTGGCG
ATAAGTCGTGTCTTACCGGGTTGGACTCAAGACGATAGTTACCGGATAAGGCGCAGCGGTCGGGCTGAAC
GGGGGGTTCGTGCACACAGCCCAGCTTGGAGCGAACGACCTACACCGAACTGAGATACCTACAGCGTGAG
CTATGAGAAAGCGCCACGCTTCCCGAAGGGAGAAAGGCGGACAGGTATCCGGTAAGCGGCAGGGTCGGAA
CAGGAGAGCGCACGAGGGAGCTTCCAGGGGGAAACGCCTGGTATCTTTATAGTCCTGTCGGGTTTCGCCA
CCTCTGACTTGAGCGTCGATTTTTGTGATGCTCGTCAGGGGGGCGGAGCCTATGGAAAAACGCCAGCAAC
GCGGCCTTTTTACGGTTCCTGGCCTTTTGCTGGCCTTTTGCTCACATGTT
Features (pLannotate 1.2.2; 13 found; start..end, strand, type, name):
    121..213     +  CDS            lacI (fragment): lac repressor; lacI; The lac repressor binds to the lac operator to inhibit transcription in E. coli. This inhibition can be relieved by adding lactose or isopropyl-β-D-thiogalactopyranoside (IPTG).
    268..295     -  terminator     rrnB T2 terminator: transcription terminator T2 from the E. coli rrnB gene
    427..470     +  terminator     rrnB T1 terminator: Escherichia coli rrnB; transcription terminator T1 from the E. coli rrnB gene
    517..553     -  CDS            lacZα (fragment): LacZα fragment of β-galactosidase; lacZ fragment
    569..668     +  protein_bind   attL1: mutant version of attL; recombination site for the Gateway® LR reaction LR Clonase™
    707..783     +  enhancer       CMV enhancer (fragment): human cytomegalovirus immediate early enhancer
    784..987     +  promoter       CMV promoter: human cytomegalovirus (CMV) immediate early promoter
   1070..1141    +  CDS            ABP140 (fragment): AB140_YEAST - Also known as TRM140. Experimental evidence at protein level: Swiss-Prot protein existence level 1. S-adenosyl-L-methionine-dependent methyltransferase that mediates N(3)-methylcytidine modification of residue 32 of the tRNA anticodon loop of tRNA(Thr) and tRNA(Ser). Binds F-actin and shows weak F-actin cross-linking activity. From Saccharomyces cerevisiae (strain ATCC 204508 / S288c) (Baker's yeast).
   1142..1876    +  CDS            mCardinal (sequence partly withheld): far-red fluorescent protein derived from mNeptune, with further red-shifted spectra
   1946..2069    +  protein_bind   attR5: mutant version of attR; recombination site for the Gateway® LR reaction LR Clonase™
   2125..2143    -  promoter       T7 promoter: promoter for bacteriophage T7 RNA polymerase
   2277..3086    +  CDS            KanR: aminoglycoside phosphotransferase; aph(3')-Ia; confers resistance to kanamycin in bacteria or G418 (Geneticin®) in eukaryotes
   3233..3821    +  rep_origin     ori: high-copy-number ColE1/pMB1/pBR322/pUC origin of replication
