[The description below was written by a language model from this plasmid's Addgene catalogue record and pLannotate feature annotations shown in this document.]
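Description:
pENTR CMVie-Lifeact-mCardinal L1-R5 is a 3,883 bp MultiSite Gateway entry clone built on the pMuLE ENTR MCS L1-R5 backbone. It is maintained in E. coli as a high-copy plasmid through a ColE1/pUC-type origin and selected with kanamycin via an aminoglycoside phosphotransferase (KanR) gene. The rrnB T1 and T2 terminators upstream of the recombination cassette insulate it from read-through transcription from the backbone. Small lacI and lacZα fragments and a T7 promoter are backbone remnants with no evident role in the payload.

The payload lies between an attL1 site and an attR5 site, which define its position and orientation when several entry modules are combined into a destination vector in a single LR Clonase reaction. Within these sites, a truncated CMV immediate early promoter, annotated as only a short piece of the enhancer plus the core promoter, drives Lifeact fused at its C terminus to mCardinal. Lifeact is a short F-actin-binding peptide, listed as a 51 bp synthetic insert and detected by the annotation software as a fragment of yeast ABP140, the protein from which it derives. mCardinal is a far-red fluorescent protein derived from mNeptune. The insert was cloned between HindIII and XhoI sites, both retained. No polyadenylation signal is annotated within the att-flanked region, so this would presumably be supplied by the destination vector or a neighbouring module.

The construct is intended for assembling mammalian expression vectors that label filamentous actin in living cells with a far-red probe. According to the depositor, this truncated CMV promoter is not silenced in neurons, making the module suitable for neuronal as well as general cell imaging.
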