Addgene plasmid #84392: pENTR CMVie-Lifeact-mCardinal L1-R5
Purpose: Multisite Gateway entry vector for expression of mCardinal-tagged Lifeact in cells including neurons
Depositing lab: Ghassan Mouneimne. Depositing organization: University of Arizona.
Backbone
  Vector backbone: pMuLE ENTR MCS L1-R5
  Backbone size w/o insert (bp): 3028
  Total vector size (bp): 3883
  Vector type: Mammalian Expression ; Gateway
Growth in bacteria
  Bacterial resistance: Kanamycin, 50 μg/mL
  Growth temperature: 37°C
  Growth strain: DH5alpha
  Copy number: High Copy
Gene/Insert
  Gene/Insert name: Lifeact
  Species: Synthetic
  Insert size (bp): 51
  Promoter: CMV immediate early
  Tag / fusion protein: mCardinal (C terminal on insert)
  Cloning method: Restriction Enzyme; 5′ cloning site HindIII (not destroyed); 3′ cloning site XhoI (not destroyed)
  Sequencing primers: 5′ CMV_fwd_primer; 3′ M13-R
Resource information
  A portion of this plasmid was derived from a plasmid made by: Michael Davidson, Addgene #54663.
Terms and licenses: Academic/Nonprofit Terms; Industry Terms: Not Available to Industry
Depositor comments: This truncated CMV promoter is not silenced in neurons.
How to cite: pENTR CMVie-Lifeact-mCardinal L1-R5 was a gift from Ghassan Mouneimne (Addgene plasmid # 84392 ; http://n2t.net/addgene:84392 ; RRID:Addgene_84392)
